>Addgene plasmid #14151 | pAG424GAL-ccdB | depositor full sequence | sequence record 7814 | Author sequence
GACGAAAGGGCCTCGTGATACGCCTATTTTTATAGGTTAATGTCATGATAATAATGGTTTCTTAATATGA
TCCAATATCAAAGGAAATGATAGCATTGAAGGATGAGACTAATCCAATTGAGGAGTGGCAGCATATAGAA
CAGCTAAAGGGTAGTGCTGAAGGAAGCATACGATACCCCGCATGGAATGGGATAATATCACAGGAGGTAC
TAGACTACCTTTCATCCTACATAAATAGACGCATATAAGTACGCATTTAAGCATAAACACGCACTATGCC
GTTCTTCTCATGTATATATATATACAGGCAACACGCAGATATAGGTGCGACGTGAACAGTGAGCTGTATG
TGCGCAGCTCGCGTTGCATTTTCGGAAGCGCTCGTTTTCGGAAACGCTTTGAAGTTCCTATTCCGAAGTT
CCTATTCTCTAGAAAGTATAGGAACTTCAGAGCGCTTTTGAAAACCAAAAGCGCTCTGAAGACGCACTTT
CAAAAAACCAAAAACGCACCGGACTGTAACGAGCTACTAAAATATTGCGAATACCGCTTCCACAAACATT
GCTCAAAAGTATCTCTTTGCTATATATCTCTGTGCTATATCCCTATATAACCTACCCATCCACCTTTCGC
TCCTTGAACTTGCATCTAAACTCGACCTCTACATTTTTTATGTTTATCTCTAGTATTACTCTTTAGACAA
AAAAATTGTAGTAAGAACTATTCATAGAGTGAATCGAAAACAATACGAAAATGTAAACATTTCCTATACG
TAGTATATAGAGACAAAATAGAAGAAACCGTTCATAATTTTCTGACCAATGAAGAATCATCAACGCTATC
ACTTTCTGTTCACAAAGTATGCGCAATCCACATCGGTATAGAATATAATCGGGGATGCCTTTATCTTGAA
AAAATGCACCCGCAGCTTCGCTAGTAATCAGTAAACGCGGGAAGTGGAGTCAGGCTTTTTTTATGGAAGA
GAAAATAGACACCAAAGTAGCCTTCTTCTAACCTTAACGGACCTACAGTGCAAAAAGTTATCAAGAGACT
GCATTATAGAGCGCACAAAGGAGAAAAAAAGTAATCTAAGATGCTTTGTTAGAAAAATAGCGCTCTCGGG
ATGCATTTTTGTAGAACAAAAAAGAAGTATAGATTCTTTGTTGGTAAAATAGCGCTCTCGCGTTGCATTT
CTGTTCTGTAAAAATGCAGCTCAGATTCTTTGTTTGAAAAATTAGCGCTCTCGCGTTGCATTTTTGTTTT
ACAAAAATGAAGCACAGATTCTTCGTTGGTAAAATAGCGCTTTCGCGTTGCATTTCTGTTCTGTAAAAAT
GCAGCTCAGATTCTTTGTTTGAAAAATTAGCGCTCTCGCGTTGCATTTTTGTTCTACAAAATGAAGCACA
GATGCTTCGTTCAGGTGGCACTTTTCGGGGAAATGTGCGCGGAACCCCTATTTGTTTATTTTTCTAAATA
CATTCAAATATGTATCCGCTCATGAGACAATAACCCTGATAAATGCTTCAATAATATTGAAAAAGGAAGA
GTATGAGTATTCAACATTTCCGTGTCGCCCTTATTCCCTTTTTTGCGGCATTTTGCCTTCCTGTTTTTGC
TCACCCAGAAACGCTGGTGAAAGTAAAAGATGCTGAAGATCAGTTGGGTGCACGAGTGGGTTACATCGAA
CTGGATCTCAACAGCGGTAAGATCCTTGAGAGTTTTCGCCCCGAAGAACGTTTTCCAATGATGAGCACTT
TTAAAGTTCTGCTATGTGGCGCGGTATTATCCCGTATTGACGCCGGGCAAGAGCAACTCGGTCGCCGCAT
ACACTATTCTCAGAATGACTTGGTTGAGTACTCACCAGTCACAGAAAAGCATCTTACGGATGGCATGACA
GTAAGAGAATTATGCAGTGCTGCCATAACCATGAGTGATAACACTGCGGCCAACTTACTTCTGACAACGA
TCGGAGGACCGAAGGAGCTAACCGCTTTTTTGCACAACATGGGGGATCATGTAACTCGCCTTGATCGTTG
GGAACCGGAGCTGAATGAAGCCATACCAAACGACGAGCGTGACACCACGATGCCTGTAGCAATGGCAACA
ACGTTGCGCAAACTATTAACTGGCGAACTACTTACTCTAGCTTCCCGGCAACAATTAATAGACTGGATGG
AGGCGGATAAAGTTGCAGGACCACTTCTGCGCTCGGCCCTTCCGGCTGGCTGGTTTATTGCTGATAAATC
TGGAGCCGGTGAGCGTGGGTCTCGCGGTATCATTGCAGCACTGGGGCCAGATGGTAAGCCCTCCCGTATC
GTAGTTATCTACACGACGGGGAGTCAGGCAACTATGGATGAACGAAATAGACAGATCGCTGAGATAGGTG
CCTCACTGATTAAGCATTGGTAACTGTCAGACCAAGTTTACTCATATATACTTTAGATTGATTTAAAACT
TCATTTTTAATTTAAAAGGATCTAGGTGAAGATCCTTTTTGATAATCTCATGACCAAAATCCCTTAACGT
GAGTTTTCGTTCCACTGAGCGTCAGACCCCGTAGAAAAGATCAAAGGATCTTCTTGAGATCCTTTTTTTC
TGCGCGTAATCTGCTGCTTGCAAACAAAAAAACCACCGCTACCAGCGGTGGTTTGTTTGCCGGATCAAGA
GCTACCAACTCTTTTTCCGAAGGTAACTGGCTTCAGCAGAGCGCAGATACCAAATACTGTCCTTCTAGTG
TAGCCGTAGTTAGGCCACCACTTCAAGAACTCTGTAGCACCGCCTACATACCTCGCTCTGCTAATCCTGT
TACCAGTGGCTGCTGCCAGTGGCGATAAGTCGTGTCTTACCGGGTTGGACTCAAGACGATAGTTACCGGA
TAAGGCGCAGCGGTCGGGCTGAACGGGGGGTTCGTGCACACAGCCCAGCTTGGAGCGAACGACCTACACC
GAACTGAGATACCTACAGCGTGAGCTATGAGAAAGCGCCACGCTTCCCGAAGGGAGAAAGGCGGACAGGT
ATCCGGTAAGCGGCAGGGTCGGAACAGGAGAGCGCACGAGGGAGCTTCCAGGGGGAAACGCCTGGTATCT
TTATAGTCCTGTCGGGTTTCGCCACCTCTGACTTGAGCGTCGATTTTTGTGATGCTCGTCAGGGGGGCGG
AGCCTATGGAAAAACGCCAGCAACGCGGCCTTTTTACGGTTCCTGGCCTTTTGCTGGCCTTTTGCTCACA
TGTTCTTTCCTGCGTTATCCCCTGATTCTGTGGATAACCGTATTACCGCCTTTGAGTGAGCTGATACCGC
TCGCCGCAGCCGAACGACCGAGCGCAGCGAGTCAGTGAGCGAGGAAGCGGAAGAGCGCCCAATACGCAAA
CCGCCTCTCCCCGCGCGTTGGCCGATTCATTAATGCAGCTGGCACGACAGGTTTCCCGACTGGAAAGCGG
GCAGTGAGCGCAACGCAATTAATGTGAGTTACCTCACTCATTAGGCACCCCAGGCTTTACACTTTATGCT
TCCGGCTCCTATGTTGTGTGGAATTGTGAGCGGATAACAATTTCACACAGGAAACAGCTATGACCATGAT
TACGCCAAGCGCGCAATTAACCCTCACTAAAGGGAACAAAAGCTGGAGCTCTAGTACGGATTAGAAGCCG
CCGAGCGGGCGACAGCCCTCCGACGGAAGACTCTCCTCCGTGCGTCCTCGTCTTCACCGGTCGCGTTCCT
GAAACGCAGATGTGCCTCGCGCCGCACTGCTCCGAACAATAAAGATTCTACAATACTAGCTTTTATGGTT
ATGAAGAGGAAAAATTGGCAGTAACCTGGCCCCACAAACCTTCAAATTAACGAATCAAATTAACAACCAT
AGGATGATAATGCGATTAGTTTTTTAGCCTTATTTCTGGGGTAATTAATCAGCGAAGCGATGATTTTTGA
TCTATTAACAGATATATAAATGGAAAAGCTGCATAACCACTTTAACTAATACTTTCAACATTTTCAGTTT
GTATTACTTCTTATTCAAATGTCATAAAAGTATCAACAAAAAATTGTTAATATACCTCTATACTTTAACG
TCAAGGAGAAAAAACCCCGGATTCTAGAACTAGTGGATCCCCCATCACAAGTTTGTACAAAAAAGCTGAA
CGAGAAACGTAAAATGATATAAATATCAATATATTAAATTAGATTTTGCATAAAAAACAGACTACATAAT
ACTGTAAAACACAACATATCCAGTCACTATGGCGGCCGCATTAGGCACCCCAGGCTTTACACTTTATGCT
TCCGGCTCGTATAATGTGTGGATTTTGAGTTAGGATCCGTCGAGATTTTCAGGAGCTAAGGAAGCTAAAA
TGGAGAAAAAAATCACTGGATATACCACCGTTGATATATCCCAATGGCATCGTAAAGAACATTTTGAGGC
ATTTCAGTCAGTTGCTCAATGTACCTATAACCAGACCGTTCAGCTGGATATTACGGCCTTTTTAAAGACC
GTAAAGAAAAATAAGCACAAGTTTTATCCGGCCTTTATTCACATTCTTGCCCGCCTGATGAATGCTCATC
CGGAATTCCGTATGGCAATGAAAGACGGTGAGCTGGTGATATGGGATAGTGTTCACCCTTGTTACACCGT
TTTCCATGAGCAAACTGAAACGTTTTCATCGCTCTGGAGTGAATACCACGACGATTTCCGGCAGTTTCTA
CACATATATTCGCAAGATGTGGCGTGTTACGGTGAAAACCTGGCCTATTTCCCTAAAGGGTTTATTGAGA
ATATGTTTTTCGTCTCAGCCAATCCCTGGGTGAGTTTCACCAGTTTTGATTTAAACGTGGCCAATATGGA
CAACTTCTTCGCCCCCGTTTTCACCATGGGCAAATATTATACGCAAGGCGACAAGGTGCTGATGCCGCTG
GCGATTCAGGTTCATCATGCCGTCTGTGATGGCTTCCATGTCGGCAGAATGCTTAATGAATTACAACAGT
ACTGCGATGAGTGGCAGGGCGGGGCGTAAACGCCGCGTGGATCCGGCTTACTAAAAGCCAGATAACAGTA
TGCGTATTTGCGCGCTGATTTTTGCGGTATAAGAATATATACTGATATGTATACCCGAAGTATGTCAAAA
AGAGGTATGCTATGAAGCAGCGTATTACAGTGACAGTTGACAGCGACAGCTATCAGTTGCTCAAGGCATA
TATGATGTCAATATCTCCGGTCTGGTAAGCACAACCATGCAGAATGAAGCCCGTCGTCTGCGTGCCGAAC
GCTGGAAAGCGGAAAATCAGGAAGGGATGGCTGAGGTCGCCCGGTTTATTGAAATGAACGGCTCTTTTGC
TGACGAGAACAGGGGCTGGTGAAATGCAGTTTAAGGTTTACACCTATAAAAGAGAGAGCCGTTATCGTCT
GTTTGTGGATGTACAGAGTGATATTATTGACACGCCCGGGCGACGGATGGTGATCCCCCTGGCCAGTGCA
CGTCTGCTGTCAGATAAAGTCTCCCGTGAACTTTACCCGGTGGTGCATATCGGGGATGAAAGCTGGCGCA
TGATGACCACCGATATGGCCAGTGTGCCGGTCTCCGTTATCGGGGAAGAAGTGGCTGATCTCAGCCACCG
CGAAAATGACATCAAAAACGCCATTAACCTGATGTTCTGGGGAATATAAATGTCAGGCTCCCTTATACAC
AGCCAGTCTGCAGGTCGACCATAGTGACTGGATATGTTGTGTTTTACAGTATTATGTAGTCTGTTTTTTA
TGCAAAATCTAATTTAATATATTGATATTTATATCATTTTACGTTTCTCGTTCAGCTTTCTTGTACAAAG
TGGTGATGGGCTGCAGGAATTCGATATCAAGCTTATCGATACCGTCGACCTCGAGTCATGTAATTAGTTA
TGTCACGCTTACATTCACGCCCTCCCCCCACATCCGCTCTAACCGAAAAGGAAGGAGTTAGACAACCTGA
AGTCTAGGTCCCTATTTATTTTTTTATAGTTATGTTAGTATTAAGAACGTTATTTATATTTCAAATTTTT
CTTTTTTTTCTGTACAGACGCGTGTACGCATGTAACATTATACTGAAAACCTTGCTTGAGAAGGTTTTGG
GACGCTCGAAGGCTTTAATTTGCGGCCGGTACCCAATTCGCCCTATAGTGAGTCGTATTACGCGCGCTCA
CTGGCCGTCGTTTTACAACGTCGTGACTGGGAAAACCCTGGCGTTACCCAACTTAATCGCCTTGCAGCAC
ATCCCCCTTTCGCCAGCTGGCGTAATAGCGAAGAGGCCCGCACCGATCGCCCTTCCCAACAGTTGCGCAG
CCTGAATGGCGAATGGCGCG
[124 nt withheld, positions 6321-6444]
C
[91 nt withheld, positions 6446-6536]
A
[49 nt withheld, positions 6538-6586]
CCTTTGACGTTGGAGTCCACGTTCTTT
[37 nt withheld, positions 6614-6650]
ACCCTATCTCGGTCTATTCTTTTGATTTATAAGGGATTTTGCCGATTTCGGCCTATTGGTTAAAAAATGA
GCTGATTTAACAAAAATTTAACGCGAATTTTAACAAAATATTAACGTTTACAATTTCCTGATGCGGTATT
TTCTCCTTACGCATCTGTGCGGTATTTCACACCGCATAGGCAAGTGCACAAACAATACTTAAATAAATAC
TACTCAGTAATAACCTATTTCTTAGCATTTTTGACGAAATTTGCTATTTTGTTAGAGTCTTTTACACCAT
TTGTCTCCACACCTCCGCTTACATCAACACCAATAACGCCATTTAATCTAAGCGCATCACCAACATTTTC
TGGCGTCAGTCCACCAGCTAACATAAAATGTAAGCTTTCGGGGCTCTCTTGCCTTCCAACCCAGTCAGAA
ATCGAGTTCCAATCCAAAAGTTCACCTGTCCCACCTGCTTCTGAATCAAACAAGGGAATAAACGAATGAG
GTTTCTGTGAAGCTGCACTGAGTAGTATGTTGCAGTCTTTTGGAAATACGAGTCTTTTAATAACTGGCAA
ACCGAGGAACTCTTGGTATTCTTGCCACGACTCATCTCCATGCAGTTGGACGATATCAATGCCGTAATCA
TTGACCAGAGCCAAAACATCCTCCTTAGGTTGATTACGAAACACGCCAACCAAGTATTTCGGAGTGCCTG
AACTATTTTTATATGCTTTTACAAGACTTGAAATTTTCCTTGCAATAACCGGGTCAATTGTTCTCTTTCT
ATTGGGCACACATATAATACCCAGCAAGTCAGCATCGGAATCTAGAGCACATTCTGCGGCCTCTGTGCTC
TGCAAGCCGCAAACTTTCACCAATGGACCAGAACTACCTGTGAAATTAATAACAGACATACTCCAAGCTG
CCTTTGTGTGCTTAATCACGTATACTCACGTGCTCAATAGTCACCAATGCCCTCCCTCTTGGCCCTCTCC
TTTTCTTTTTTCGACCGAATTAATTCTTAATCGGCAAAAAAAGAAAAGCTCCGGATCAAGATTGTACGTA
AGGTGACAAGCTATTTTTCAATAAAGAATATCTTCCACTACTGCCATCTGGCGTCATAACTGCAAAGTAC
ACATATATTACGATGCTGTCTATTAAATGCTTCCTATATTATATATATAGTAATGTCGTTTATGGTGCAC
TCTCAGTACAATCTGCTCTGATGCCGCATAGTTAAGCCAGCCCCGACACCCGCCAACACCCGCTGACGCG
CCCTGACGGGCTTGTCTGCTCCCGGCATCCGCTTACAGACAAGCTGTGACCGTCTCCGGGAGCTGCATGT
GTCAGAGGTTTTCACCGTCATCACCGAAACGCGCGA
Features (pLannotate 1.2.2; 28 found; start..end, strand, type, name):
     69..1411    +  rep_origin     2μ ori: yeast 2μ plasmid origin of replication
   1438..1542    +  promoter       AmpR promoter: bla
   1543..2403    +  CDS            AmpR: β-lactamase; bla; confers resistance to ampicillin, carbenicillin, and related antibiotics
   2574..3162    +  rep_origin     ori: high-copy-number ColE1/pMB1/pBR322/pUC origin of replication
   3345..3437    +  CDS            lacI (fragment): lac repressor; lacI; The lac repressor binds to the lac operator to inhibit transcription in E. coli. This inhibition can be relieved by adding lactose or isopropyl-β-D-thiogalactopyranoside (IPTG).
   3450..3471    +  protein_bind   CAP binding site: CAP binding activates transcription in the presence of cAMP. E. coli catabolite activator protein
   3486..3516    +  promoter       lac promoter: promoter for the E. coli lac operon
   3524..3540    +  protein_bind   lac operator: The lac repressor binds to the lac operator to inhibit transcription in E. coli. This inhibition can be relieved by adding lactose or isopropyl-β-D-thiogalactopyranoside (IPTG). lac repressor encoded by lacI
   3585..3603    +  promoter       T3 promoter: promoter for bacteriophage T3 RNA polymerase
   3627..4068    +  promoter       GAL1 promoter: S. cerevisiae GAL1; inducible promoter, regulated by Gal4
   4083..4103    +  misc_feature   MCS (fragment): pBluescript multiple cloning site
   4107..4231    +  protein_bind   attR1: mutant version of attR; recombination site for the Gateway® LR reaction LR Clonase™
   4256..4286    +  promoter       lac UV5 promoter: E. coli lac promoter with an "up" mutation
   4310..4339    +  promoter       cat promoter (fragment): promoter of the E. coli cat gene encoding chloramphenicol acetyltransferase
   4340..4999    +  CDS            CmR: chloramphenicol acetyltransferase; cat; confers resistance to chloramphenicol
   5181..5339    +  CDS            ccdA (fragment): CCDA_ECO57 - Also known as H, letA. Experimental evidence at protein level: Swiss-Prot protein existence level 1. Antitoxin component of a type II toxin-antitoxin (TA) system which inhibits the post-segregational killing (PSK) of plasmid-free cells, also referred to as a plasmid addiction system. Binds to and blocks the activity of CcdB; will also remove bound CcdB protein from the CcdB-GyrA complex by forming a CcdA-CcdB complex, a process termed rejuvenation. Functions as a transcriptional corepressor for the ccdAB operon, repression also requires CcdB (By similarity). From Escherichia coli
   5344..5646    +  CDS            ccdB: CCDB_ECOLI - Also known as G, letB, letD. Experimental evidence at protein level: Swiss-Prot protein existence level 1. Toxic component of a type II toxin-antitoxin (TA) system, functioning in plasmid maintainence. Responsible for the post- segregational killing (PSK) of plasmid-free cells, also referred to as a plasmid addiction system. Half-life of over 2 hours. Cell killing by CcdB is accompanied by filamentation, defects in chromosome and plasmid segregation, defects in cell division, formation of anucleate cells, decreased DNA synthesis and plasmid loss. Interferes with the activity of DN
   5690..5814    -  protein_bind   attR2: mutant version of attR; recombination site for the Gateway® LR reaction LR Clonase™
   5818..5865    +  misc_feature   MCS (fragment): pBluescript multiple cloning site
   5866..6113    +  terminator     CYC1 terminator: S. cerevisiae CYC1; transcription terminator for CYC1
   6132..6150    -  promoter       T7 promoter: promoter for bacteriophage T7 RNA polymerase
   6158..6313    +  CDS            lacZα (fragment): LacZα fragment of β-galactosidase; lacZ fragment
   6321..6776    +  rep_origin     f1 ori (sequence partly withheld): f1 bacteriophage origin of replication; arrow indicates direction of (+) strand synthesis
   6777..6828    -  misc_feature   bom (fragment): basis of mobility region from pBR322
   6875..7549    -  CDS            TRP1: phosphoribosylanthranilate isomerase, required for tryptophan biosynthesis; S. cerevisiae TRP1; yeast auxotrophic marker
   7550..7830    -  promoter       TRP1 promoter: S. cerevisiae TRP1
   7831..7880    -  misc_feature   bom (fragment): basis of mobility region from pBR322
   7982..1       -  CDS            rop (fragment) (across the origin): Rop protein, which maintains plasmids at low copy number; rop
