[The description below was written by a language model from this plasmid's Addgene catalogue record and pLannotate feature annotations shown in this document.]
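Description:
pAG424GAL-ccdB is an empty Gateway destination vector for galactose-inducible protein expression in Saccharomyces cerevisiae, built on the pRS424 backbone and belonging to a suite of yeast Gateway vectors designed for high-throughput genetic analysis. It is an E. coli–yeast shuttle plasmid of about 8 kb. In yeast it replicates episomally from the 2μ origin, which typically gives high copy number, and is selected through the TRP1 auxotrophic marker driven by its own promoter. In bacteria it is maintained by a ColE1/pUC-type origin with ampicillin resistance (bla). An f1 origin and remnants of the pBluescript-derived lacZα/MCS region, with flanking T3 and T7 promoters, are also present.

The expression unit consists of the Gal4-regulated GAL1 promoter, a Gateway cassette, and the CYC1 transcription terminator. The cassette is bounded by attR1 and attR2 and contains a chloramphenicol acetyltransferase gene and the ccdB toxin gene, along with a ccdA fragment. Because CcdB poisons DNA gyrase, the unrecombined vector has to be propagated in ccdB-tolerant strains, with chloramphenicol helping to retain the cassette. In an LR Clonase reaction, an open reading frame from an attL-flanked entry clone replaces the CmR–ccdB segment. Standard E. coli then survive only if they carry recombinant plasmids, which provides counter-selection against the parental vector.

No epitope or fluorescent tag is annotated on either side of the att sites, so the inserted gene would be expressed without a vector-encoded tag. The record lists no insert, and the depositor notes that the supplied full sequence is a reference that may not match the physical plasmid exactly.
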