Addgene plasmid #14151: pAG424GAL-ccdB
Purpose: (Empty Backbone)
Depositing lab: Susan Lindquist. Depositing organization: Whitehead Institute for Biomedical Research. Publication: A suite of Gateway cloning vectors for high-throughput genetic analysis in Saccharomyces cerevisiae. Alberti S, Gitler AD, Lindquist S. Yeast. 2007 Oct . 24(10):913-9. 10.1002/yea.1502 PubMed 17583893.
Backbone
  Vector backbone: pRS424
  Vector type: Yeast Expression ; Gateway Destination
  Selectable markers: TRP1
Growth in bacteria
  Bacterial resistance: Chloramphenicol and Ampicillin, 25 & 100 μg/mL
  Growth temperature: 37°C
  Growth strain: ccdB Survival
  Growth instructions: DB3.1, ccdB Survival
  Copy number: Unknown
Gene/Insert
  Gene/Insert name: None
  Cloning method: Gateway Cloning
  Sequencing primers: 5′ GAL1
Terms and licenses: Academic/Nonprofit Terms; Industry Terms: Not Available to Industry
Depositor comments: Type of plasmid: 2-micron. This plasmid contains the Gateway technology from Invitrogen; Invitrogen requires purchasing of Gateway Clonase for carrying out the Gateway recombinational cloning reaction http://www.invitrogen.com Please note that the full plasmid sequence is provided as a reference only, and may not match the exact sequence of the plasmid.
How to cite: pAG424GAL-ccdB was a gift from Susan Lindquist (Addgene plasmid # 14151 ; http://n2t.net/addgene:14151 ; RRID:Addgene_14151)
