>Addgene plasmid #14151 | pAG424GAL-ccdB | addgene partial sequence | sequence record 20418 | 14151 with GW5
TAAAGTGTAAAGCCTGGGGGTGCCTAATGCGGCCGCCATAGTGACTGGATATGTTGTGTTTTACAGTATT
ATGTAGTCTGTTTTTTATGCAAAATCTAATTTAATATATTGATATTTATATCATTTTACGTTTCTCGTTC
AGCTTTTTTGTACAAACTTGTGATGGGGGATCCACTAGTTCTAGAATCCGGGGTTTTTTCTCCTTGACGT
TAAAGTATAGAGGTATATTAACAATTTTTTGTTGATACTTTTATTACATTTGAATAAGAAGTAATACAAA
CCGAAAATGTTGAAAGTATTAGTTAAAGTGGTTATGCAGTTTTTGCATTTATATATCTGTTAATAGATCA
AAAATCATCGCTTCGCTGATTAATTACCCCAGAAATAAGGCTAAAAAACTAATCGCATTATCATCCTATG
GTTGTTAATTTGATTCGTTCATTTGAAGGTTTGTGGGGCCAGGTTACTGCCAATTTTTCCTCTTCATAAC
CATAAAAGCTAGTATTGTAGAATCTTTATTGTTCGGAGCAGTGCGGCGCGAGGCACATCTGCGTTTCAGG
AACGCGACCGGTGAAGACGAGGACGCACGGAGGAGAGTCTTCCTTCGGAGGGCTGTCACCCGCTCGGCGG
CTTCTAATCCGTACTAGAGCTCCAGCTTTTGTTCCCTTTAGTGAGGGTTAATTGCGCGCTTGGCGTAATC
ATGGTCATAGCTGTTTCCTGTGTGAAATTGTTATCCGCTCACAATTCCACACAACATACGAGCCGGA
