>Addgene plasmid #14151 | pAG424GAL-ccdB | addgene partial sequence | sequence record 20419 | 14151 with pRS_marker
TACTATATATATAATATAGGGAAGCATTTAATAGAACAGCATCGTAATATATGTGTACTTTGCAGTTATG
ACGCCAGATGGCAGTAGTGGAAGATATTCTTTATTGAAAAATAGCTTGTCACCTTACGTACAATCTTGAT
CCGGAGCTTTTCTTTTTTTGCCGATTAAGAATTAATTCGGTCGAAAAAAGAAAAGGAGAGGGCCAAGAGG
GAGGGCATTGGTGACTATTGAGCACGTGAGTATACGTGATTAAGCACACAAAGGCAGCTTGGAGTATGTC
TGTTATTAATTTCACAGGTAGTTCTGGTCCATTGGTGAAAGTTTGCGGCTTGCAGAGCACAGAGGCCGCA
GAATGTGCTCTAGATTCCGATGCTGACTTGCTGGGTATTATATGTGTGCCCAATAGAAAGAGAACAATTG
ACCCGGTTATTGCAAGGAAAATTTCAAGTCTTGTAAAAGCATATAAAAATAGTTCAGGCACTCCGAAATA
CTTGGTTGGCGTGTTTCGTAATCAACCTAAGGAGGATGTTTTGGCTCTGGTCAATGATTACGGCATTGAT
ATCGTCCAACTGCATGGAGATGAGTCGTGGCAAGAATACCAAGAGTTCCTCGGTTTGCCAGTTATTAAAA
GACTCGTATTTCCAAA
