>Addgene plasmid #14151 | pAG424GAL-ccdB | addgene partial sequence | sequence record 20420 | 14151 with GW3
CGGGGAAGAGTGGCTGATCTCAGCCACCGCGAAAATGACATCAAAAACGCCATTAACCTGATGTTCTGGG
GAATATAAATGTCAGGCTCCCTTATACACAGCCAGTCTGCAGGTCGACCATAGTGACTGGATATGTTGTG
TTTTACAGTATTATGTAGTCTGTTTTTTATGCAAAATCTAATTTAATATATTGATATTTATATCATTTTA
CGTTTCTCGTTCAGCTTTCTTGTACAAAGTGGTGATGGGCTGCAGGAATTCGATATCAAGCTTATCGATA
CCGTCGACCTCGAGTCATGTAATTAGTTATGTCACGCTTACATTCACGCCCTCCCCCCACATCCGCTCTA
ACCGAAAAGGAAGGAGTTAGACAACCTGAAGTCTAGGTCCCTATTTATTTTTTTATAGTTATGTTAGTAT
TAAGAACGTTATTTATATTTCAAATTTTTCTTTTTTTTCTGTACAGACGCGTGTACGCATGTAACATTAT
ACTGAAAACCTTGCTTGAGAAGGTTTTGGGACGCTCGAAGGCTTTAATTTGCGGCCGGTACCCAATT
